Addgene plasmid #217446: LCV2 IRF3 KO
Purpose: Lentiviral vector expressing Cas9 and an sgRNA targeting human IRF3
Depositing lab: Jarrod Johnson. Depositing organization: University of Utah. Publication: Cell-free assays reveal that the HIV-1 capsid protects reverse transcripts from cGAS immune sensing. Scott TM, Arnold LM, Powers JA, McCann DA, Rowe AB, Christensen DE, Pereira MJ, Zhou W, Torrez RM, Iwasa JH, Kranzusch PJ, Sundquist WI, Johnson JS. PLoS Pathog. 2025 Jan 28;21(1):e1012206. doi: 10.1371/journal.ppat.1012206. PubMed 39874383.
Backbone
  Vector backbone: lentiCRISPRv2
  Vector type: Mammalian Expression, Lentiviral, CRISPR
Growth in bacteria
  Bacterial resistance: Ampicillin, 100 μg/mL
  Growth temperature: 37°C
  Growth strain: NEB Stable
  Copy number: High Copy
Gene/Insert
  Gene/Insert name: sgRNA targeting IRF3 (alt name: IRF3)
  gRNA/shRNA sequence: CGTGCGGCTCTTGTTCACCC
  Species: H. sapiens (human)
  Entrez Gene: IRF3 (a.k.a. IIAE7)
  Cloning method: Restriction Enzyme; 5′ cloning site BsmBI (destroyed during cloning); 3′ cloning site BsmBI (destroyed during cloning)
Terms and licenses: Academic/Nonprofit Terms; Industry Terms: Not Available to Industry
How to cite: LCV2 IRF3 KO was a gift from Jarrod Johnson (Addgene plasmid # 217446 ; http://n2t.net/addgene:217446 ; RRID:Addgene_217446)
