[The description below was written by a language model from this plasmid's Addgene catalogue record and pLannotate feature annotations shown in this document.]
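Description:
LCV2 IRF3 KO is a lentiviral CRISPR plasmid built on the lentiCRISPRv2 backbone, designed to deliver Streptococcus pyogenes Cas9 together with a single guide RNA against human IRF3 (interferon regulatory factor 3) in one vector. It is propagated in E. coli through a high-copy ColE1/pUC-type origin with ampicillin selection (AmpR under its own promoter). The backbone also carries an f1 origin and an SV40 promoter/EM7-driven bleomycin/Zeocin resistance cassette with an SV40 polyadenylation signal, lying outside the viral transfer region.

The transfer cassette is a third-generation, self-inactivating HIV-1 design. A CMV enhancer/promoter fused to a truncated 5' LTR drives genomic RNA production in packaging cells, followed by the Ψ packaging signal with a gag fragment, the RRE for Rev-dependent nuclear export, and the cPPT/CTS. It ends in a ΔU3 3' LTR with a downstream bGH poly(A) signal. Within this, a human U6 (Pol III) promoter transcribes the IRF3-targeting spacer joined to the Cas9 gRNA scaffold; the guide was inserted via BsmBI sites that were destroyed during cloning. Downstream, the EF-1α core promoter drives Cas9, followed in the same orientation by a puromycin N-acetyltransferase coding sequence for selecting transduced mammalian cells; the feature table does not annotate the linking element between them. A WPRE enhances transcript expression.

The construct is intended for generating IRF3 knockout human cells by lentiviral transduction and puromycin selection. The associated publication concerns cGAS-mediated innate immune sensing of HIV-1 reverse transcripts, a setting where disrupting IRF3 would be relevant, though the record does not detail the specific experiments.
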