Features (pLannotate 1.2.2; 33 found; start..end, strand, type, name):
    135..182     +  promoter       EM7 promoter: synthetic bacterial promoter&nbsp
    201..575     +  CDS            BleoR: antibiotic-binding protein; Sh ble from Streptoalloteichus hindustanus; confers resistance to bleomycin, phleomycin, and Zeocin™
    585..710     +  CDS            ble (fragment): BLE_KLEPN - Experimental evidence at protein level: Swiss-Prot protein existence level 1. Binding protein with a strong affinity to the bleomycin family of antibiotics. Binds to CL990; an antimitotic-antibiotic compound. From Klebsiella pneumoniae.
    705..826     +  polyA_signal   SV40 poly(A) signal: SV40 polyadenylation signal
    897..919     -  protein_bind   lac operator (fragment): The lac repressor binds to the lac operator to inhibit transcription in E. coli. This inhibition can be relieved by adding lactose or isopropyl-β-D-thiogalactopyranoside (IPTG). lac repressor encoded by lacI
    923..953     -  promoter       lac promoter: promoter for the E. coli lac operon
    968..989     -  protein_bind   CAP binding site: CAP binding activates transcription in the presence of cAMP. E. coli catabolite activator protein
   1002..1094    -  CDS            lacI (fragment): lac repressor; lacI; The lac repressor binds to the lac operator to inhibit transcription in E. coli. This inhibition can be relieved by adding lactose or isopropyl-β-D-thiogalactopyranoside (IPTG).
   1277..1865    -  rep_origin     ori: high-copy-number ColE1/pMB1/pBR322/pUC origin of replication
   2036..2896    -  CDS            AmpR: β-lactamase; bla; confers resistance to ampicillin, carbenicillin, and related antibiotics
   2897..3001    -  promoter       AmpR promoter: bla
   3060..3112    -  misc_feature   bom (fragment): basis of mobility region from pBR322
   3267..3646    +  enhancer       CMV enhancer: human cytomegalovirus immediate early enhancer
   3647..3846    +  promoter       CMV promoter: human cytomegalovirus (CMV) immediate early promoter
   3864..4044    +  LTR            5' LTR (truncated): truncated 5' long terminal repeat (LTR) from HIV-1
   4091..4216    +  misc_feature   HIV-1 Ψ: packaging signal of human immunodeficiency virus type 1
   4200..4563    +  CDS            HIV-1 gag (fragment): gag protein from human immunodeficiency virus 1; gag
   4709..4942    +  misc_feature   RRE: The Rev response element (RRE) of HIV-1 allows for Rev-dependent mRNA export from the nucleus to the cytoplasm.
   5319..5419    +  CDS            Rev (fragment): human immunodeficiency virus 1 (HIV-1) Rev protein; rev; enhances nuclear export of unspliced and incompletely spliced viral mRNAs
   5469..5586    +  misc_feature   cPPT/CTS: central polypurine tract and central termination sequence of HIV-1
   5637..5877    +  promoter       U6 promoter: RNA polymerase III promoter for human U6 snRNA
   5907..5982    +  misc_RNA       gRNA scaffold: guide RNA scaffold for the Streptococcus pyogenes CRISPR/Cas9 system
   6000..6018    +  CDS            small t antigen (fragment): SV40 (simian virus 40) small t antigen
   6044..6255    +  promoter       EF-1α core promoter: core promoter for human elongation factor EF-1α
   6280..10383   +  CDS            Cas9: Cas9 (Csn1) endonuclease from the Streptococcus pyogenes Type II CRISPR/Cas system generates RNA-guided double strand breaks in DNA
  10521..11118   +  CDS            PuroR (fragment): puromycin N-acetyltransferase; pac from Streptomyces; confers resistance to puromycin
  11134..11722   +  misc_feature   WPRE: woodchuck hepatitis virus posttranscriptional regulatory element
  11773..11792   +  misc_feature   cPPT/CTS (fragment): central polypurine tract and central termination sequence of HIV-1
  11794..12027   +  LTR            3' LTR (ΔU3): self-inactivating 3' long terminal repeat (LTR) from HIV-1
  12059..12283   +  polyA_signal   bGH poly(A) signal: bovine growth hormone polyadenylation signal
  12287..12308   +  promoter       SV40 promoter (fragment): SV40 enhancer and early promoter
  12329..12757   +  rep_origin     f1 ori (sequence partly withheld): f1 bacteriophage origin of replication; arrow indicates direction of (+) strand synthesis
  12771..87      +  promoter       SV40 promoter (across the origin): SV40 enhancer and early promoter
>Addgene plasmid #217446 | LCV2 IRF3 KO | addgene full sequence | sequence record 426706 | Addgene NGS Result
ATTTATGCAGAGGCCGAGGCCGCCTCTGCCTCTGAGCTATTCCAGAAGTAGTGAGGAGGCTTTTTTGGAG
GCCTAGGCTTTTGCAAAAAGCTCCCGGGAGCTTGTATATCCATTTTCGGATCTGATCAGCACGTGTTGAC
AATTAATCATCGGCATAGTATATCGGCATAGTATAATACGACAAGGTGAGGAACTAAACCATGGCCAAGT
TGACCAGTGCCGTTCCGGTGCTCACCGCGCGCGACGTCGCCGGAGCGGTCGAGTTCTGGACCGACCGGCT
CGGGTTCTCCCGGGACTTCGTGGAGGACGACTTCGCCGGTGTGGTCCGGGACGACGTGACCCTGTTCATC
AGCGCGGTCCAGGACCAGGTGGTGCCGGACAACACCCTGGCCTGGGTGTGGGTGCGCGGCCTGGACGAGC
TGTACGCCGAGTGGTCGGAGGTCGTGTCCACGAACTTCCGGGACGCCTCCGGGCCGGCCATGACCGAGAT
CGGCGAGCAGCCGTGGGGGCGGGAGTTCGCCCTGCGCGACCCGGCCGGCAACTGCGTGCACTTCGTGGCC
GAGGAGCAGGACTGACACGTGCTACGAGATTTCGATTCCACCGCCGCCTTCTATGAAAGGTTGGGCTTCG
GAATCGTTTTCCGGGACGCCGGCTGGATGATCCTCCAGCGCGGGGATCTCATGCTGGAGTTCTTCGCCCA
CCCCAACTTGTTTATTGCAGCTTATAATGGTTACAAATAAAGCAATAGCATCACAAATTTCACAAATAAA
GCATTTTTTTCACTGCATTCTAGTTGTGGTTTGTCCAAACTCATCAATGTATCTTATCATGTCTGTATAC
CGTCGACCTCTAGCTAGAGCTTGGCGTAATCATGGTCATAGCTGTTTCCTGTGTGAAATTGTTATCCGCT
CACAATTCCACACAACATACGAGCCGGAAGCATAAAGTGTAAAGCCTGGGGTGCCTAATGAGTGAGCTAA
CTCACATTAATTGCGTTGCGCTCACTGCCCGCTTTCCAGTCGGGAAACCTGTCGTGCCAGCTGCATTAAT
GAATCGGCCAACGCGCGGGGAGAGGCGGTTTGCGTATTGGGCGCTCTTCCGCTTCCTCGCTCACTGACTC
GCTGCGCTCGGTCGTTCGGCTGCGGCGAGCGGTATCAGCTCACTCAAAGGCGGTAATACGGTTATCCACA
GAATCAGGGGATAACGCAGGAAAGAACATGTGAGCAAAAGGCCAGCAAAAGGCCAGGAACCGTAAAAAGG
CCGCGTTGCTGGCGTTTTTCCATAGGCTCCGCCCCCCTGACGAGCATCACAAAAATCGACGCTCAAGTCA
GAGGTGGCGAAACCCGACAGGACTATAAAGATACCAGGCGTTTCCCCCTGGAAGCTCCCTCGTGCGCTCT
CCTGTTCCGACCCTGCCGCTTACCGGATACCTGTCCGCCTTTCTCCCTTCGGGAAGCGTGGCGCTTTCTC
ATAGCTCACGCTGTAGGTATCTCAGTTCGGTGTAGGTCGTTCGCTCCAAGCTGGGCTGTGTGCACGAACC
CCCCGTTCAGCCCGACCGCTGCGCCTTATCCGGTAACTATCGTCTTGAGTCCAACCCGGTAAGACACGAC
TTATCGCCACTGGCAGCAGCCACTGGTAACAGGATTAGCAGAGCGAGGTATGTAGGCGGTGCTACAGAGT
TCTTGAAGTGGTGGCCTAACTACGGCTACACTAGAAGAACAGTATTTGGTATCTGCGCTCTGCTGAAGCC
AGTTACCTTCGGAAAAAGAGTTGGTAGCTCTTGATCCGGCAAACAAACCACCGCTGGTAGCGGTGGTTTT
TTTGTTTGCAAGCAGCAGATTACGCGCAGAAAAAAAGGATCTCAAGAAGATCCTTTGATCTTTTCTACGG
GGTCTGACGCTCAGTGGAACGAAAACTCACGTTAAGGGATTTTGGTCATGAGATTATCAAAAAGGATCTT
CACCTAGATCCTTTTAAATTAAAAATGAAGTTTTAAATCAATCTAAAGTATATATGAGTAAACTTGGTCT
GACAGTTACCAATGCTTAATCAGTGAGGCACCTATCTCAGCGATCTGTCTATTTCGTTCATCCATAGTTG
CCTGACTCCCCGTCGTGTAGATAACTACGATACGGGAGGGCTTACCATCTGGCCCCAGTGCTGCAATGAT
ACCGCGAGACCCACGCTCACCGGCTCCAGATTTATCAGCAATAAACCAGCCAGCCGGAAGGGCCGAGCGC
AGAAGTGGTCCTGCAACTTTATCCGCCTCCATCCAGTCTATTAATTGTTGCCGGGAAGCTAGAGTAAGTA
GTTCGCCAGTTAATAGTTTGCGCAACGTTGTTGCCATTGCTACAGGCATCGTGGTGTCACGCTCGTCGTT
TGGTATGGCTTCATTCAGCTCCGGTTCCCAACGATCAAGGCGAGTTACATGATCCCCCATGTTGTGCAAA
AAAGCGGTTAGCTCCTTCGGTCCTCCGATCGTTGTCAGAAGTAAGTTGGCCGCAGTGTTATCACTCATGG
TTATGGCAGCACTGCATAATTCTCTTACTGTCATGCCATCCGTAAGATGCTTTTCTGTGACTGGTGAGTA
CTCAACCAAGTCATTCTGAGAATAGTGTATGCGGCGACCGAGTTGCTCTTGCCCGGCGTCAATACGGGAT
AATACCGCGCCACATAGCAGAACTTTAAAAGTGCTCATCATTGGAAAACGTTCTTCGGGGCGAAAACTCT
CAAGGATCTTACCGCTGTTGAGATCCAGTTCGATGTAACCCACTCGTGCACCCAACTGATCTTCAGCATC
TTTTACTTTCACCAGCGTTTCTGGGTGAGCAAAAACAGGAAGGCAAAATGCCGCAAAAAAGGGAATAAGG
GCGACACGGAAATGTTGAATACTCATACTCTTCCTTTTTCAATATTATTGAAGCATTTATCAGGGTTATT
GTCTCATGAGCGGATACATATTTGAATGTATTTAGAAAAATAAACAAATAGGGGTTCCGCGCACATTTCC
CCGAAAAGTGCCACCTGACGTCGACGGATCGGGAGATCTCCCGATCCCCTATGGTGCACTCTCAGTACAA
TCTGCTCTGATGCCGCATAGTTAAGCCAGTATCTGCTCCCTGCTTGTGTGTTGGAGGTCGCTGAGTAGTG
CGCGAGCAAAATTTAAGCTACAACAAGGCAAGGCTTGACCGACAATTGCATGAAGAATCTGCTTAGGGTT
AGGCGTTTTGCGCTGCTTCGCGATGTACGGGCCAGATATACGCGTTGACATTGATTATTGACTAGTTATT
AATAGTAATCAATTACGGGGTCATTAGTTCATAGCCCATATATGGAGTTCCGCGTTACATAACTTACGGT
AAATGGCCCGCCTGGCTGACCGCCCAACGACCCCCGCCCATTGACGTCAATAATGACGTATGTTCCCATA
GTAACGCCAATAGGGACTTTCCATTGACGTCAATGGGTGGAGTATTTACGGTAAACTGCCCACTTGGCAG
TACATCAAGTGTATCATATGCCAAGTACGCCCCCTATTGACGTCAATGACGGTAAATGGCCCGCCTGGCA
TTATGCCCAGTACATGACCTTATGGGACTTTCCTACTTGGCAGTACATCTACGTATTAGTCATCGCTATT
ACCATGGTGATGCGGTTTTGGCAGTACATCAATGGGCGTGGATAGCGGTTTGACTCACGGGGATTTCCAA
GTCTCCACCCCATTGACGTCAATGGGAGTTTGTTTTGGCACCAAAATCAACGGGACTTTCCAAAATGTCG
TAACAACTCCGCCCCATTGACGCAAATGGGCGGTAGGCGTGTACGGTGGGAGGTCTATATAAGCAGCGCG
TTTTGCCTGTACTGGGTCTCTCTGGTTAGACCAGATCTGAGCCTGGGAGCTCTCTGGCTAACTAGGGAAC
CCACTGCTTAAGCCTCAATAAAGCTTGCCTTGAGTGCTTCAAGTAGTGTGTGCCCGTCTGTTGTGTGACT
CTGGTAACTAGAGATCCCTCAGACCCTTTTAGTCAGTGTGGAAAATCTCTAGCAGTGGCGCCCGAACAGG
GACTTGAAAGCGAAAGGGAAACCAGAGGAGCTCTCTCGACGCAGGACTCGGCTTGCTGAAGCGCGCACGG
CAAGAGGCGAGGGGCGGCGACTGGTGAGTACGCCAAAAATTTTGACTAGCGGAGGCTAGAAGGAGAGAGA
TGGGTGCGAGAGCGTCAGTATTAAGCGGGGGAGAATTAGATCGCGATGGGAAAAAATTCGGTTAAGGCCA
GGGGGAAAGAAAAAATATAAATTAAAACATATAGTATGGGCAAGCAGGGAGCTAGAACGATTCGCAGTTA
ATCCTGGCCTGTTAGAAACATCAGAAGGCTGTAGACAAATACTGGGACAGCTACAACCATCCCTTCAGAC
AGGATCAGAAGAACTTAGATCATTATATAATACAGTAGCAACCCTCTATTGTGTGCATCAAAGGATAGAG
ATAAAAGACACCAAGGAAGCTTTAGACAAGATAGAGGAAGAGCAAAACAAAAGTAAGACCACCGCACAGC
AAGCGGCCGCTGATCTTCAGACCTGGAGGAGGAGATATGAGGGACAATTGGAGAAGTGAATTATATAAAT
ATAAAGTAGTAAAAATTGAACCATTAGGAGTAGCACCCACCAAGGCAAAGAGAAGAGTGGTGCAGAGAGA
AAAAAGAGCAGTGGGAATAGGAGCTTTGTTCCTTGGGTTCTTGGGAGCAGCAGGAAGCACTATGGGCGCA
GCGTCAATGACGCTGACGGTACAGGCCAGACAATTATTGTCTGGTATAGTGCAGCAGCAGAACAATTTGC
TGAGGGCTATTGAGGCGCAACAGCATCTGTTGCAACTCACAGTCTGGGGCATCAAGCAGCTCCAGGCAAG
AATCCTGGCTGTGGAAAGATACCTAAAGGATCAACAGCTCCTGGGGATTTGGGGTTGCTCTGGAAAACTC
ATTTGCACCACTGCTGTGCCTTGGAATGCTAGTTGGAGTAATAAATCTCTGGAACAGATTTGGAATCACA
CGACCTGGATGGAGTGGGACAGAGAAATTAACAATTACACAAGCTTAATACACTCCTTAATTGAAGAATC
GCAAAACCAGCAAGAAAAGAATGAACAAGAATTATTGGAATTAGATAAATGGGCAAGTTTGTGGAATTGG
TTTAACATAACAAATTGGCTGTGGTATATAAAATTATTCATAATGATAGTAGGAGGCTTGGTAGGTTTAA
GAATAGTTTTTGCTGTACTTTCTATAGTGAATAGAGTTAGGCAGGGATATTCACCATTATCGTTTCAGAC
CCACCTCCCAACCCCGAGGGGACCCGACAGGCCCGAAGGAATAGAAGAAGAAGGTGGAGAGAGAGACAGA
GACAGATCCATTCGATTAGTGAACGGATCGGCACTGCGTGCGCCAATTCTGCAGACAAATGGCAGTATTC
ATCCACAATTTTAAAAGAAAAGGGGGGATTGGGGGGTACAGTGCAGGGGAAAGAATAGTAGACATAATAG
CAACAGACATACAAACTAAAGAATTACAAAAACAAATTACAAAAATTCAAAATTTTCGGGTTTATTACAG
GGACAGCAGAGATCCAGTTTGGTTAATTAAGGTACCGAGGGCCTATTTCCCATGATTCCTTCATATTTGC
ATATACGATACAAGGCTGTTAGAGAGATAATTAGAATTAATTTGACTGTAAACACAAAGATATTAGTACA
AAATACGTGACGTAGAAAGTAATAATTTCTTGGGTAGTTTGCAGTTTTAAAATTATGTTTTAAAATGGAC
TATCATATGCTTACCGTAACTTGAAAGTATTTCGATTTCTTGGCTTTATATATCTTGTGGAAAGGACGAA
ACACCGCGTGCGGCTCTTGTTCACCCGTTTTAGAGCTAGAAATAGCAAGTTAAAATAAGGCTAGTCCGTT
ATCAACTTGAAAAAGTGGCACCGAGTCGGTGCTTTTTTGAATTCGCTAGCTAGGTCTTGAAAGGAGTGGG
AATTGGCTCCGGTGCCCGTCAGTGGGCAGAGCGCACATCGCCCACAGTCCCCGAGAAGTTGGGGGGAGGG
GTCGGCAATTGATCCGGTGCCTAGAGAAGGTGGCGCGGGGTAAACTGGGAAAGTGATGTCGTGTACTGGC
TCCGCCTTTTTCCCGAGGGTGGGGGAGAACCGTATATAAGTGCAGTAGTCGCCGTGAACGTTCTTTTTCG
CAACGGGTTTGCCGCCAGAACACAGGACCGGTTCTAGAGCGCTGCCACCATGGACAAGAAGTACAGCATC
GGCCTGGACATCGGCACCAACTCTGTGGGCTGGGCCGTGATCACCGACGAGTACAAGGTGCCCAGCAAGA
AATTCAAGGTGCTGGGCAACACCGACCGGCACAGCATCAAGAAGAACCTGATCGGAGCCCTGCTGTTCGA
CAGCGGCGAAACAGCCGAGGCCACCCGGCTGAAGAGAACCGCCAGAAGAAGATACACCAGACGGAAGAAC
CGGATCTGCTATCTGCAAGAGATCTTCAGCAACGAGATGGCCAAGGTGGACGACAGCTTCTTCCACAGAC
TGGAAGAGTCCTTCCTGGTGGAAGAGGATAAGAAGCACGAGCGGCACCCCATCTTCGGCAACATCGTGGA
CGAGGTGGCCTACCACGAGAAGTACCCCACCATCTACCACCTGAGAAAGAAACTGGTGGACAGCACCGAC
AAGGCCGACCTGCGGCTGATCTATCTGGCCCTGGCCCACATGATCAAGTTCCGGGGCCACTTCCTGATCG
AGGGCGACCTGAACCCCGACAACAGCGACGTGGACAAGCTGTTCATCCAGCTGGTGCAGACCTACAACCA
GCTGTTCGAGGAAAACCCCATCAACGCCAGCGGCGTGGACGCCAAGGCCATCCTGTCTGCCAGACTGAGC
AAGAGCAGACGGCTGGAAAATCTGATCGCCCAGCTGCCCGGCGAGAAGAAGAATGGCCTGTTCGGAAACC
TGATTGCCCTGAGCCTGGGCCTGACCCCCAACTTCAAGAGCAACTTCGACCTGGCCGAGGATGCCAAACT
GCAGCTGAGCAAGGACACCTACGACGACGACCTGGACAACCTGCTGGCCCAGATCGGCGACCAGTACGCC
GACCTGTTTCTGGCCGCCAAGAACCTGTCCGACGCCATCCTGCTGAGCGACATCCTGAGAGTGAACACCG
AGATCACCAAGGCCCCCCTGAGCGCCTCTATGATCAAGAGATACGACGAGCACCACCAGGACCTGACCCT
GCTGAAAGCTCTCGTGCGGCAGCAGCTGCCTGAGAAGTACAAAGAGATTTTCTTCGACCAGAGCAAGAAC
GGCTACGCCGGCTACATTGACGGCGGAGCCAGCCAGGAAGAGTTCTACAAGTTCATCAAGCCCATCCTGG
AAAAGATGGACGGCACCGAGGAACTGCTCGTGAAGCTGAACAGAGAGGACCTGCTGCGGAAGCAGCGGAC
CTTCGACAACGGCAGCATCCCCCACCAGATCCACCTGGGAGAGCTGCACGCCATTCTGCGGCGGCAGGAA
GATTTTTACCCATTCCTGAAGGACAACCGGGAAAAGATCGAGAAGATCCTGACCTTCCGCATCCCCTACT
ACGTGGGCCCTCTGGCCAGGGGAAACAGCAGATTCGCCTGGATGACCAGAAAGAGCGAGGAAACCATCAC
CCCCTGGAACTTCGAGGAAGTGGTGGACAAGGGCGCTTCCGCCCAGAGCTTCATCGAGCGGATGACCAAC
TTCGATAAGAACCTGCCCAACGAGAAGGTGCTGCCCAAGCACAGCCTGCTGTACGAGTACTTCACCGTGT
ATAACGAGCTGACCAAAGTGAAATACGTGACCGAGGGAATGAGAAAGCCCGCCTTCCTGAGCGGCGAGCA
GAAAAAGGCCATCGTGGACCTGCTGTTCAAGACCAACCGGAAAGTGACCGTGAAGCAGCTGAAAGAGGAC
TACTTCAAGAAAATCGAGTGCTTCGACTCCGTGGAAATCTCCGGCGTGGAAGATCGGTTCAACGCCTCCC
TGGGCACATACCACGATCTGCTGAAAATTATCAAGGACAAGGACTTCCTGGACAATGAGGAAAACGAGGA
CATTCTGGAAGATATCGTGCTGACCCTGACACTGTTTGAGGACAGAGAGATGATCGAGGAACGGCTGAAA
ACCTATGCCCACCTGTTCGACGACAAAGTGATGAAGCAGCTGAAGCGGCGGAGATACACCGGCTGGGGCA
GGCTGAGCCGGAAGCTGATCAACGGCATCCGGGACAAGCAGTCCGGCAAGACAATCCTGGATTTCCTGAA
GTCCGACGGCTTCGCCAACAGAAACTTCATGCAGCTGATCCACGACGACAGCCTGACCTTTAAAGAGGAC
ATCCAGAAAGCCCAGGTGTCCGGCCAGGGCGATAGCCTGCACGAGCACATTGCCAATCTGGCCGGCAGCC
CCGCCATTAAGAAGGGCATCCTGCAGACAGTGAAGGTGGTGGACGAGCTCGTGAAAGTGATGGGCCGGCA
CAAGCCCGAGAACATCGTGATCGAAATGGCCAGAGAGAACCAGACCACCCAGAAGGGACAGAAGAACAGC
CGCGAGAGAATGAAGCGGATCGAAGAGGGCATCAAAGAGCTGGGCAGCCAGATCCTGAAAGAACACCCCG
TGGAAAACACCCAGCTGCAGAACGAGAAGCTGTACCTGTACTACCTGCAGAATGGGCGGGATATGTACGT
GGACCAGGAACTGGACATCAACCGGCTGTCCGACTACGATGTGGACCATATCGTGCCTCAGAGCTTTCTG
AAGGACGACTCCATCGACAACAAGGTGCTGACCAGAAGCGACAAGAACCGGGGCAAGAGCGACAACGTGC
CCTCCGAAGAGGTCGTGAAGAAGATGAAGAACTACTGGCGGCAGCTGCTGAACGCCAAGCTGATTACCCA
GAGAAAGTTCGACAATCTGACCAAGGCCGAGAGAGGCGGCCTGAGCGAACTGGATAAGGCCGGCTTCATC
AAGAGACAGCTGGTGGAAACCCGGCAGATCACAAAGCACGTGGCACAGATCCTGGACTCCCGGATGAACA
CTAAGTACGACGAGAATGACAAGCTGATCCGGGAAGTGAAAGTGATCACCCTGAAGTCCAAGCTGGTGTC
CGATTTCCGGAAGGATTTCCAGTTTTACAAAGTGCGCGAGATCAACAACTACCACCACGCCCACGACGCC
TACCTGAACGCCGTCGTGGGAACCGCCCTGATCAAAAAGTACCCTAAGCTGGAAAGCGAGTTCGTGTACG
GCGACTACAAGGTGTACGACGTGCGGAAGATGATCGCCAAGAGCGAGCAGGAAATCGGCAAGGCTACCGC
CAAGTACTTCTTCTACAGCAACATCATGAACTTTTTCAAGACCGAGATTACCCTGGCCAACGGCGAGATC
CGGAAGCGGCCTCTGATCGAGACAAACGGCGAAACCGGGGAGATCGTGTGGGATAAGGGCCGGGATTTTG
CCACCGTGCGGAAAGTGCTGAGCATGCCCCAAGTGAATATCGTGAAAAAGACCGAGGTGCAGACAGGCGG
CTTCAGCAAAGAGTCTATCCTGCCCAAGAGGAACAGCGATAAGCTGATCGCCAGAAAGAAGGACTGGGAC
CCTAAGAAGTACGGCGGCTTCGACAGCCCCACCGTGGCCTATTCTGTGCTGGTGGTGGCCAAAGTGGAAA
AGGGCAAGTCCAAGAAACTGAAGAGTGTGAAAGAGCTGCTGGGGATCACCATCATGGAAAGAAGCAGCTT
CGAGAAGAATCCCATCGACTTTCTGGAAGCCAAGGGCTACAAAGAAGTGAAAAAGGACCTGATCATCAAG
CTGCCTAAGTACTCCCTGTTCGAGCTGGAAAACGGCCGGAAGAGAATGCTGGCCTCTGCCGGCGAACTGC
AGAAGGGAAACGAACTGGCCCTGCCCTCCAAATATGTGAACTTCCTGTACCTGGCCAGCCACTATGAGAA
GCTGAAGGGCTCCCCCGAGGATAATGAGCAGAAACAGCTGTTTGTGGAACAGCACAAGCACTACCTGGAC
GAGATCATCGAGCAGATCAGCGAGTTCTCCAAGAGAGTGATCCTGGCCGACGCTAATCTGGACAAAGTGC
TGTCCGCCTACAACAAGCACCGGGATAAGCCCATCAGAGAGCAGGCCGAGAATATCATCCACCTGTTTAC
CCTGACCAATCTGGGAGCCCCTGCCGCCTTCAAGTACTTTGACACCACCATCGACCGGAAGAGGTACACC
AGCACCAAAGAGGTGCTGGACGCCACCCTGATCCACCAGAGCATCACCGGCCTGTACGAGACACGGATCG
ACCTGTCTCAGCTGGGAGGCGACAAGCGACCTGCCGCCACAAAGAAGGCTGGACAGGCTAAGAAGAAGAA
AGATTACAAAGACGATGACGATAAGGGATCCGGCGCAACAAACTTCTCTCTGCTGAAACAAGCCGGAGAT
GTCGAAGAGAATCCTGGACCGACCGAGTACAAGCCCACGGTGCGCCTCGCCACCCGCGACGACGTCCCCA
GGGCCGTACGCACCCTCGCCGCCGCGTTCGCCGACTACCCCGCCACGCGCCACACCGTCGATCCGGACCG
CCACATCGAGCGGGTCACCGAGCTGCAAGAACTCTTCCTCACGCGCGTCGGGCTCGACATCGGCAAGGTG
TGGGTCGCGGACGACGGCGCCGCGGTGGCGGTCTGGACCACGCCGGAGAGCGTCGAAGCGGGGGCGGTGT
TCGCCGAGATCGGCCCGCGCATGGCCGAGTTGAGCGGTTCCCGGCTGGCCGCGCAGCAACAGATGGAAGG
CCTCCTGGCGCCGCACCGGCCCAAGGAGCCCGCGTGGTTCCTGGCCACCGTCGGAGTCTCGCCCGACCAC
CAGGGCAAGGGTCTGGGCAGCGCCGTCGTGCTCCCCGGAGTGGAGGCGGCCGAGCGCGCCGGGGTGCCCG
CCTTCCTGGAGACCTCCGCGCCCCGCAACCTCCCCTTCTACGAGCGGCTCGGCTTCACCGTCACCGCCGA
CGTCGAGGTGCCCGAAGGACCGCGCACCTGGTGCATGACCCGCAAGCCCGGTGCCTGAACGCGTTAAGTC
GACAATCAACCTCTGGATTACAAAATTTGTGAAAGATTGACTGGTATTCTTAACTATGTTGCTCCTTTTA
CGCTATGTGGATACGCTGCTTTAATGCCTTTGTATCATGCTATTGCTTCCCGTATGGCTTTCATTTTCTC
CTCCTTGTATAAATCCTGGTTGCTGTCTCTTTATGAGGAGTTGTGGCCCGTTGTCAGGCAACGTGGCGTG
GTGTGCACTGTGTTTGCTGACGCAACCCCCACTGGTTGGGGCATTGCCACCACCTGTCAGCTCCTTTCCG
GGACTTTCGCTTTCCCCCTCCCTATTGCCACGGCGGAACTCATCGCCGCCTGCCTTGCCCGCTGCTGGAC
AGGGGCTCGGCTGTTGGGCACTGACAATTCCGTGGTGTTGTCGGGGAAATCATCGTCCTTTCCTTGGCTG
CTCGCCTGTGTTGCCACCTGGATTCTGCGCGGGACGTCCTTCTGCTACGTCCCTTCGGCCCTCAATCCAG
CGGACCTTCCTTCCCGCGGCCTGCTGCCGGCTCTGCGGCCTCTTCCGCGTCTTCGCCTTCGCCCTCAGAC
GAGTCGGATCTCCCTTTGGGCCGCCTCCCCGCGTCGACTTTAAGACCAATGACTTACAAGGCAGCTGTAG
ATCTTAGCCACTTTTTAAAAGAAAAGGGGGGACTGGAAGGGCTAATTCACTCCCAACGAAGACAAGATCT
GCTTTTTGCTTGTACTGGGTCTCTCTGGTTAGACCAGATCTGAGCCTGGGAGCTCTCTGGCTAACTAGGG
AACCCACTGCTTAAGCCTCAATAAAGCTTGCCTTGAGTGCTTCAAGTAGTGTGTGCCCGTCTGTTGTGTG
ACTCTGGTAACTAGAGATCCCTCAGACCCTTTTAGTCAGTGTGGAAAATCTCTAGCAGGGCCCGTTTAAA
CCCGCTGATCAGCCTCGACTGTGCCTTCTAGTTGCCAGCCATCTGTTGTTTGCCCCTCCCCCGTGCCTTC
CTTGACCCTGGAAGGTGCCACTCCCACTGTCCTTTCCTAATAAAATGAGGAAATTGCATCGCATTGTCTG
AGTAGGTGTCATTCTATTCTGGGGGGTGGGGTGGGGCAGGACAGCAAGGGGGAGGATTGGGAAGACAATA
GCAGGCATGCTGGGGATGCGGTGGGCTCTATGGCTTCTGAGGCGGAAAGAACCAGCTGGGGCTCTAGGGG
GTATCCCC
[124 nt withheld, positions 12329-12452]
C
[91 nt withheld, positions 12454-12544]
A
[49 nt withheld, positions 12546-12594]
CCTTTGACGTTGGAGTCCACGTTCTTT
[37 nt withheld, positions 12622-12658]
ACCCTATCTCGGTCTATTCTTTTGATTTATAAGGGATTTTGCCGATTTCGGCCTATTGGTTAAAAAATGA
GCTGATTTAACAAAAATTTAACGCGAATTAATTCTGTGGAATGTGTGTCAGTTAGGGTGTGGAAAGTCCC
CAGGCTCCCCAGCAGGCAGAAGTATGCAAAGCATGCATCTCAATTAGTCAGCAACCAGGTGTGGAAAGTC
CCCAGGCTCCCCAGCAGGCAGAAGTATGCAAAGCATGCATCTCAATTAGTCAGCAACCATAGTCCCGCCC
CTAACTCCGCCCATCCCGCCCCTAACTCCGCCCAGTTCCGCCCATTCTCCGCCCCATGGCTGACTAATTT
TTTTT
